Addgene plasmid #179085: pRDA_152
Purpose: nuclease Cas expression
Depositing lab: John Doench & David Root. Depositing organization: Broad Institute. Publication: Benchmarking of SpCas9 variants enables deeper base editor screens of BRCA1 and BCL2. Sangree AK, Griffith AL, Szegletes ZM, Roy P, DeWeirdt PC, Hegde M, McGee AV, Hanna RE, Doench JG. Nat Commun. 2022 Mar 14;13(1):1318. doi: 10.1038/s41467-022-28884-7. PubMed 35288574.
Backbone
  Vector backbone: pRDA_085
  Vector type: Lentiviral, CRISPR
Growth in bacteria
  Bacterial resistance: Ampicillin, 100 μg/mL
  Growth temperature: 30°C
  Growth strain: NEB Stable
  Copy number: High Copy
Gene/Insert
  Gene/Insert name: eCas9-1.1
  Species: Synthetic
  Cloning method: Restriction Enzyme; 5′ cloning site Unknown (unknown if destroyed); 3′ cloning site Unknown (unknown if destroyed)
Terms and licenses: Academic/Nonprofit Terms; Industry Terms: Not Available to Industry
How to cite: pRDA_152 was a gift from John Doench & David Root (Addgene plasmid # 179085 ; http://n2t.net/addgene:179085 ; RRID:Addgene_179085)
