[The description below was written by a language model from this plasmid's Addgene catalogue record and pLannotate feature annotations shown in this document.]
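Description:
pRDA_152 is a lentiviral CRISPR vector built on the pRDA_085 backbone for expressing the high-specificity nuclease eCas9-1.1 in mammalian cells. It is propagated in E. coli as a high-copy plasmid through a ColE1/pUC-type origin with ampicillin selection (AmpR), and also carries an f1 origin and remnants of a lac/lacZα cloning region flanked by T3 and T7 promoters. The viral architecture is that of a third-generation, self-inactivating HIV-1 transfer vector. An RSV promoter replaces the U3 region to drive a truncated 5' LTR, followed by the Ψ packaging signal with a partial gag sequence, the Rev response element for Rev-dependent export of the genomic RNA, and the cPPT/CTS. A ΔU3 3' LTR inactivates LTR promoter activity after integration, and an SV40 poly(A) signal and SV40 origin lie downstream of it.

The payload is a single cassette driven by the strong constitutive EF-1α promoter. It encodes eSpCas9(1.1), a Streptococcus pyogenes Cas9 carrying the K848A, K1003A and R1060A substitutions that improve targeting specificity, followed by a bipartite nucleoplasmin nuclear localization signal. Downstream in the same orientation are blasticidin S deaminase and the red fluorescent protein mKate2, followed by a WPRE to enhance transcript expression. No separate promoter is annotated for these markers, so they are probably co-expressed from the EF-1α transcript, although the linking elements in the short gaps between the coding sequences are not annotated. No guide RNA expression cassette appears in the feature table, so guides would need to be supplied from a separate construct. The vector is suited to generating cell populations that stably express the nuclease, selectable with blasticidin and trackable by red fluorescence, and it was deposited with work benchmarking SpCas9 variants.
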