Features (pLannotate 1.2.2; 29 found; start..end, strand, type, name):
    325..417     +  CDS            lacI (fragment): lac repressor; lacI; The lac repressor binds to the lac operator to inhibit transcription in E. coli. This inhibition can be relieved by adding lactose or isopropyl-β-D-thiogalactopyranoside (IPTG).
    430..451     +  protein_bind   CAP binding site: CAP binding activates transcription in the presence of cAMP. E. coli catabolite activator protein
    466..496     +  promoter       lac promoter: promoter for the E. coli lac operon
    500..522     +  protein_bind   lac operator (fragment): The lac repressor binds to the lac operator to inhibit transcription in E. coli. This inhibition can be relieved by adding lactose or isopropyl-β-D-thiogalactopyranoside (IPTG). lac repressor encoded by lacI
    565..583     +  promoter       T3 promoter: promoter for bacteriophage T3 RNA polymerase
    611..837     +  promoter       RSV promoter: Rous sarcoma virus enhancer/promoter
    838..1018    +  LTR            5' LTR (truncated): truncated 5' long terminal repeat (LTR) from HIV-1
   1065..1190    +  misc_feature   HIV-1 Ψ: packaging signal of human immunodeficiency virus type 1
   1174..1537    +  CDS            HIV-1 gag (fragment): gag protein from human immunodeficiency virus 1; gag
   1683..1916    +  misc_feature   RRE: The Rev response element (RRE) of HIV-1 allows for Rev-dependent mRNA export from the nucleus to the cytoplasm.
   2293..2319    +  CDS            Rev (fragment): human immunodeficiency virus 1 (HIV-1) Rev protein; rev; enhances nuclear export of unspliced and incompletely spliced viral mRNAs
   2379..2496    +  misc_feature   cPPT/CTS: central polypurine tract and central termination sequence of HIV-1
   2562..2628    +  CDS            small t antigen (fragment): SV40 (simian virus 40) small t antigen
   2635..3813    +  promoter       EF-1α promoter: strong constitutive promoter for human elongation factor EF-1α
   3857..7957    +  CDS            eSpCas9(1.1): Cas9 endonuclease from the Streptococcus pyogenes Type II CRISPR/Cas system, mutated to improve targeting specificity (Slaymaker et al., 2016) carries the mutations K848A, K1003A, and R1060A
   7964..8011    +  CDS            nucleoplasmin NLS: bipartite nuclear localization signal from nucleoplasmin
   8084..8479    +  CDS            BSD: blasticidin S deaminase; Aspergillus terreus BSD; confers resistance to blasticidin
   8543..9238    +  CDS            mKate2: mKate2 is a basic (constitutively fluorescent) red fluorescent protein published in 2009, derived from Entacmaea quadricolor. It is reported to be a rapidly-maturing monomer with moderate acid sensitivity.
   9260..9848    +  misc_feature   WPRE: woodchuck hepatitis virus posttranscriptional regulatory element
   9899..9918    +  misc_feature   cPPT/CTS (fragment): central polypurine tract and central termination sequence of HIV-1
   9920..10153   +  LTR            3' LTR (ΔU3): self-inactivating 3' long terminal repeat (LTR) from HIV-1
  10231..10352   +  polyA_signal   SV40 poly(A) signal: SV40 polyadenylation signal
  10392..10527   +  rep_origin     SV40 ori: SV40 origin of replication
  10548..10566   -  promoter       T7 promoter: promoter for bacteriophage T7 RNA polymerase
  10574..10729   +  CDS            lacZα (fragment): LacZα fragment of β-galactosidase; lacZ fragment
  10734..11162   +  rep_origin     f1 ori (sequence partly withheld): f1 bacteriophage origin of replication; arrow indicates direction of (+) strand synthesis
  11215..11319   +  promoter       AmpR promoter: bla
  11320..12180   +  CDS            AmpR: β-lactamase; bla; confers resistance to ampicillin, carbenicillin, and related antibiotics
  12351..142     +  rep_origin     ori (across the origin): high-copy-number ColE1/pMB1/pBR322/pUC origin of replication
>Addgene plasmid #179085 | pRDA_152 | addgene full sequence | sequence record 352522 | Addgene NGS Result
CGGCAGGGTCGGAACAGGAGAGCGCACGAGGGAGCTTCCAGGGGGAAACGCCTGGTATCTTTATAGTCCT
GTCGGGTTTCGCCACCTCTGACTTGAGCGTCGATTTTTGTGATGCTCGTCAGGGGGGCGGAGCCTATGGA
AAAACGCCAGCAACGCGGCCTTTTTACGGTTCCTGGCCTTTTGCTGGCCTTTTGCTCACATGTTCTTTCC
TGCGTTATCCCCTGATTCTGTGGATAACCGTATTACCGCCTTTGAGTGAGCTGATACCGCTCGCCGCAGC
CGAACGACCGAGCGCAGCGAGTCAGTGAGCGAGGAAGCGGAAGAGCGCCCAATACGCAAACCGCCTCTCC
CCGCGCGTTGGCCGATTCATTAATGCAGCTGGCACGACAGGTTTCCCGACTGGAAAGCGGGCAGTGAGCG
CAACGCAATTAATGTGAGTTAGCTCACTCATTAGGCACCCCAGGCTTTACACTTTATGCTTCCGGCTCGT
ATGTTGTGTGGAATTGTGAGCGGATAACAATTTCACACAGGAAACAGCTATGACCATGATTACGCCAAGC
GCGCAATTAACCCTCACTAAAGGGAACAAAAGCTGGAGCTGCAAGCTTAATGTAGTCTTATGCAATACTC
TTGTAGTCTTGCAACATGGTAACGATGAGTTAGCAACATGCCTTACAAGGAGAGAAAAAGCACCGTGCAT
GCCGATTGGTGGAAGTAAGGTGGTACGATCGTGCCTTATTAGGAAGGCAACAGACGGGTCTGACATGGAT
TGGACGAACCACTGAATTGCCGCATTGCAGAGATATTGTATTTAAGTGCCTAGCTCGATACATAAACGGG
TCTCTCTGGTTAGACCAGATCTGAGCCTGGGAGCTCTCTGGCTAACTAGGGAACCCACTGCTTAAGCCTC
AATAAAGCTTGCCTTGAGTGCTTCAAGTAGTGTGTGCCCGTCTGTTGTGTGACTCTGGTAACTAGAGATC
CCTCAGACCCTTTTAGTCAGTGTGGAAAATCTCTAGCAGTGGCGCCCGAACAGGGACTTGAAAGCGAAAG
GGAAACCAGAGGAGCTCTCTCGACGCAGGACTCGGCTTGCTGAAGCGCGCACGGCAAGAGGCGAGGGGCG
GCGACTGGTGAGTACGCCAAAAATTTTGACTAGCGGAGGCTAGAAGGAGAGAGATGGGTGCGAGAGCGTC
AGTATTAAGCGGGGGAGAATTAGATCGCGATGGGAAAAAATTCGGTTAAGGCCAGGGGGAAAGAAAAAAT
ATAAATTAAAACATATAGTATGGGCAAGCAGGGAGCTAGAACGATTCGCAGTTAATCCTGGCCTGTTAGA
AACATCAGAAGGCTGTAGACAAATACTGGGACAGCTACAACCATCCCTTCAGACAGGATCAGAAGAACTT
AGATCATTATATAATACAGTAGCAACCCTCTATTGTGTGCATCAAAGGATAGAGATAAAAGACACCAAGG
AAGCTTTAGACAAGATAGAGGAAGAGCAAAACAAAAGTAAGACCACCGCACAGCAAGCGGCCGCTGATCT
TCAGACCTGGAGGAGGAGATATGAGGGACAATTGGAGAAGTGAATTATATAAATATAAAGTAGTAAAAAT
TGAACCATTAGGAGTAGCACCCACCAAGGCAAAGAGAAGAGTGGTGCAGAGAGAAAAAAGAGCAGTGGGA
ATAGGAGCTTTGTTCCTTGGGTTCTTGGGAGCAGCAGGAAGCACTATGGGCGCAGCGTCAATGACGCTGA
CGGTACAGGCCAGACAATTATTGTCTGGTATAGTGCAGCAGCAGAACAATTTGCTGAGGGCTATTGAGGC
GCAACAGCATCTGTTGCAACTCACAGTCTGGGGCATCAAGCAGCTCCAGGCAAGAATCCTGGCTGTGGAA
AGATACCTAAAGGATCAACAGCTCCTGGGGATTTGGGGTTGCTCTGGAAAACTCATTTGCACCACTGCTG
TGCCTTGGAATGCTAGTTGGAGTAATAAATCTCTGGAACAGATTTGGAATCACACGACCTGGATGGAGTG
GGACAGAGAAATTAACAATTACACAAGCTTAATACACTCCTTAATTGAAGAATCGCAAAACCAGCAAGAA
AAGAATGAACAAGAATTATTGGAATTAGATAAATGGGCAAGTTTGTGGAATTGGTTTAACATAACAAATT
GGCTGTGGTATATAAAATTATTCATAATGATAGTAGGAGGCTTGGTAGGTTTAAGAATAGTTTTTGCTGT
ACTTTCTATAGTGAATAGAGTTAGGCAGGGATATTCACCATTATCGTTTCAGACCCACCTCCCAACCCCG
AGGGGACCCTGGTACCCATGCATGCATGAATTCTAGATCTTGAGACAAATGGCAGTATTCATCCACAATT
TTAAAAGAAAAGGGGGGATTGGGGGGTACAGTGCAGGGGAAAGAATAGTAGACATAATAGCAACAGACAT
ACAAACTAAAGAATTACAAAAACAAATTACAAAAATTCAAAATTTTCGGGTTTATTACAGGGACAGCAGA
GATCCACTTTGGCGCCGGCTCGAGGGGGCCCGGGTGCAAAGATGGATAAAGTTTTAAACAGAGAGGAATC
TTTGCAGCTAATGGACCTTCTAGGTCTTGAAAGGAGTGGGAATTGGCTCCGGTGCCCGTCAGTGGGCAGA
GCGCACATCGCCCACAGTCCCCGAGAAGTTGGGGGGAGGGGTCGGCAATTGAACCGGTGCCTAGAGAAGG
TGGCGCGGGGTAAACTGGGAAAGTGATGTCGTGTACTGGCTCCGCCTTTTTCCCGAGGGTGGGGGAGAAC
CGTATATAAGTGCAGTAGTCGCCGTGAACGTTCTTTTTCGCAACGGGTTTGCCGCCAGAACACAGGTAAG
TGCCGTGTGTGGTTCCCGCGGGCCTGGCCTCTTTACGGGTTATGGCCCTTGCGTGCCTTGAATTACTTCC
ACCTGGCTGCAGTACGTGATTCTTGATCCCGAGCTTCGGGTTGGAAGTGGGTGGGAGAGTTCGAGGCCTT
GCGCTTAAGGAGCCCCTTCGCCTCGTGCTTGAGTTGAGGCCTGGCCTGGGCGCTGGGGCCGCCGCGTGCG
AATCTGGTGGCACCTTCGCGCCTGTCTCGCTGCTTTCGATAAGTCTCTAGCCATTTAAAATTTTTGATGA
CCTGCTGCGACGCTTTTTTTCTGGCAAGATAGTCTTGTAAATGCGGGCCAAGATCTGCACACTGGTATTT
CGGTTTTTGGGGCCGCGGGCGGCGACGGGGCCCGTGCGTCCCAGCGCACATGTTCGGCGAGGCGGGGCCT
GCGAGCGCGGCCACCGAGAATCGGACGGGGGTAGTCTCAAGCTGGCCGGCCTGCTCTGGTGCCTGGCCTC
GCGCCGCCGTGTATCGCCCCGCCCTGGGCGGCAAGGCTGGCCCGGTCGGCACCAGTTGCGTGAGCGGAAA
GATGGCCGCTTCCCGGCCCTGCTGCAGGGAGCTCAAAATGGAGGACGCGGCGCTCGGGAGAGCGGGCGGG
TGAGTCACCCACACAAAGGAAAAGGGCCTTTCCGTCCTCAGCCGTCGCTTCATGTGACTCCACGGAGTAC
CGGGCGCCGTCCAGGCACCTCGATTAGTTCTCGAGCTTTTGGAGTACGTCGTCTTTAGGTTGGGGGGAGG
GGTTTTATGCGATGGAGTTTCCCCACACTGAGTGGGTGGAGACTGAAGTTAGGCCAGCTTGGCACTTGAT
GTAATTCTCCTTGGAATTTGCCCTTTTTGAGTTTGGATCTTGGTTCATTCTCAAGCCTCAGACAGTGGTT
CAAAGTTTTTTTCTTCCATTTCAGGTGTCGTGAGGGATCCACCATGGCACCAAAGAAGAAGCGGAAGGTC
GCAGCCGACAAGAAGTACAGCATCGGCCTGGACATCGGCACCAACTCTGTGGGCTGGGCCGTGATCACCG
ACGAGTACAAGGTGCCCAGCAAGAAATTCAAGGTGCTGGGCAACACCGACCGGCACAGCATCAAGAAGAA
CCTGATCGGAGCCCTGCTGTTCGACAGCGGCGAAACAGCCGAGGCCACCCGGCTGAAGAGAACCGCCAGA
AGAAGATACACCAGACGGAAGAACCGGATCTGCTATCTGCAAGAGATCTTCAGCAACGAGATGGCCAAGG
TGGACGACAGCTTCTTCCACAGACTGGAAGAGTCCTTCCTGGTGGAAGAGGATAAGAAGCACGAGCGGCA
CCCCATCTTCGGCAACATCGTGGACGAGGTGGCCTACCACGAGAAGTACCCCACCATCTACCACCTGAGA
AAGAAACTGGTGGACAGCACCGACAAGGCCGACCTGCGGCTGATCTATCTGGCCCTGGCCCACATGATCA
AGTTCCGGGGCCACTTCCTGATCGAGGGCGACCTGAACCCCGACAACAGCGACGTGGACAAGCTGTTCAT
CCAGCTGGTGCAGACCTACAACCAGCTGTTCGAGGAAAACCCCATCAACGCCAGCGGCGTAGACGCCAAG
GCCATCCTGTCTGCCAGACTGAGCAAGAGCAGACGGCTGGAAAATCTGATCGCCCAGCTGCCCGGCGAGA
AGAAGAATGGCCTGTTCGGAAACCTGATTGCCCTGAGCCTGGGCCTGACCCCCAACTTCAAGAGCAACTT
CGACCTGGCCGAGGATGCCAAACTGCAGCTGAGCAAGGACACCTACGACGACGACCTGGACAACCTGCTG
GCCCAGATCGGCGACCAGTACGCCGACCTGTTTCTGGCCGCCAAGAACCTGTCCGACGCCATCCTGCTGA
GCGACATCCTGAGAGTGAACACCGAGATCACCAAGGCCCCCCTGAGCGCCTCTATGATCAAGAGATACGA
CGAGCACCACCAGGACCTGACCCTGCTGAAAGCTCTCGTGCGGCAGCAGCTGCCTGAGAAGTACAAAGAG
ATTTTCTTCGACCAGAGCAAGAACGGCTACGCCGGCTACATTGACGGCGGAGCCAGCCAGGAAGAGTTCT
ACAAGTTCATCAAGCCCATCCTGGAAAAGATGGACGGCACCGAGGAACTGCTCGTGAAGCTGAACAGAGA
GGACCTGCTGCGGAAGCAGCGTACGTTCGACAACGGCAGCATCCCCCACCAGATCCACCTGGGAGAGCTG
CACGCCATTCTGCGGCGGCAGGAAGATTTTTACCCATTCCTGAAGGACAACCGGGAAAAGATCGAGAAGA
TCCTGACCTTCCGCATCCCCTACTACGTGGGCCCTCTGGCCAGGGGAAACAGCAGATTCGCCTGGATGAC
CAGAAAGAGCGAGGAAACCATCACCCCCTGGAACTTCGAGGAAGTGGTGGACAAGGGCGCTAGCGCCCAG
AGCTTCATCGAGCGGATGACCAACTTCGATAAGAACCTGCCCAACGAGAAGGTGCTGCCCAAGCACAGCC
TGCTGTACGAGTACTTCACCGTGTATAACGAGCTGACCAAAGTGAAATACGTGACCGAGGGAATGAGAAA
GCCCGCCTTCCTGAGCGGCGAGCAGAAAAAGGCCATCGTGGACCTGCTGTTCAAGACCAACCGGAAAGTG
ACCGTGAAGCAGCTGAAAGAGGACTACTTCAAGAAAATCGAGTGCTTCGACTCCGTGGAAATCTCCGGCG
TGGAAGATCGGTTCAACGCCTCCCTGGGCACATACCACGATCTGCTGAAAATTATCAAGGACAAGGACTT
CCTGGACAATGAGGAAAACGAGGACATTCTGGAAGATATCGTGCTGACCCTGACACTGTTTGAGGACAGA
GAGATGATCGAGGAACGGCTGAAAACCTATGCCCACCTGTTCGACGACAAAGTGATGAAGCAGCTGAAGC
GGCGGAGATACACCGGCTGGGGCAGGCTGAGCCGGAAGCTGATCAACGGCATCCGGGACAAGCAGTCCGG
CAAGACAATCCTGGATTTCCTGAAGTCCGACGGCTTCGCCAACAGAAACTTCATGCAGCTGATCCACGAC
GACAGCCTGACCTTTAAAGAGGACATCCAGAAAGCCCAGGTGTCCGGCCAGGGCGATAGCCTGCACGAGC
ACATTGCCAATCTGGCCGGCAGCCCCGCCATTAAGAAGGGCATCCTGCAGACAGTGAAGGTGGTGGACGA
GCTCGTGAAAGTGATGGGCCGGCACAAGCCCGAGAACATCGTGATCGAAATGGCCAGAGAGAACCAGACC
ACCCAGAAGGGACAGAAGAACAGCCGCGAGAGAATGAAGCGGATCGAAGAGGGCATCAAAGAGCTGGGCA
GCCAGATCCTGAAAGAACACCCCGTGGAAAACACCCAGCTGCAGAACGAGAAGCTGTACCTGTACTACCT
GCAGAATGGGCGGGATATGTACGTGGACCAGGAACTGGACATCAACCGGCTGTCCGACTACGATGTGGAC
CATATCGTGCCTCAGAGCTTTCTGGCCGACGACTCCATCGACAACAAGGTGCTGACCAGAAGCGACAAGA
ACCGGGGCAAGAGCGACAACGTGCCCTCCGAAGAGGTCGTGAAGAAGATGAAGAACTACTGGCGGCAGCT
GCTGAACGCCAAGCTGATTACCCAGAGAAAGTTCGACAATCTGACCAAGGCCGAGAGAGGCGGCCTGAGC
GAACTGGATAAGGCCGGCTTCATCAAGAGACAGCTGGTGGAAACCCGGCAGATCACAAAGCACGTGGCAC
AGATCCTGGACTCCCGGATGAACACTAAGTACGACGAGAATGACAAGCTGATCCGGGAAGTGAAAGTGAT
CACCCTGAAGTCCAAGCTGGTGTCCGATTTCCGGAAGGATTTCCAGTTTTACAAAGTGCGCGAGATCAAC
AACTACCACCACGCCCACGACGCCTACCTGAACGCCGTCGTGGGAACCGCCCTGATCAAAAAGTACCCTG
CCCTGGAAAGCGAGTTCGTGTACGGCGACTACAAGGTGTACGACGTGCGGAAGATGATCGCCAAGAGCGA
GCAGGAAATCGGCAAGGCTACCGCCAAGTACTTCTTCTACAGCAACATCATGAACTTTTTCAAGACCGAG
ATTACCCTGGCCAACGGCGAGATCCGGAAGGCCCCTCTGATCGAGACAAACGGCGAAACCGGGGAGATCG
TGTGGGATAAGGGCCGGGATTTTGCCACCGTGCGGAAAGTGCTGAGCATGCCCCAAGTGAATATCGTGAA
AAAGACCGAGGTGCAGACAGGCGGCTTCAGCAAAGAGTCTATCCTGCCCAAGAGGAACAGCGATAAGCTG
ATCGCCAGAAAGAAGGACTGGGACCCTAAGAAGTACGGCGGCTTCGACAGCCCCACCGTGGCCTATTCTG
TGCTGGTGGTGGCCAAAGTGGAAAAGGGCAAGTCCAAGAAACTGAAGAGTGTGAAAGAGCTGCTGGGGAT
CACCATCATGGAAAGAAGCAGCTTCGAGAAGAATCCCATCGACTTTCTGGAAGCCAAGGGCTACAAAGAA
GTGAAAAAGGACCTGATCATCAAGCTGCCTAAGTACTCCCTGTTCGAGCTGGAAAACGGCCGGAAGAGAA
TGCTGGCCTCTGCCGGCGAACTGCAGAAGGGAAACGAACTGGCCCTGCCCTCCAAATATGTGAACTTCCT
GTACCTGGCCAGCCACTATGAGAAGCTGAAGGGCTCCCCCGAGGATAATGAGCAGAAACAGCTGTTTGTG
GAACAGCACAAGCACTACCTGGACGAGATCATCGAGCAGATCAGCGAGTTCTCCAAGAGAGTGATCCTGG
CCGACGCTAATCTGGACAAAGTGCTGTCCGCCTACAACAAGCACCGGGATAAGCCCATCAGAGAGCAGGC
CGAGAATATCATCCACCTGTTTACCCTGACCAATCTGGGAGCCCCTGCCGCCTTCAAGTACTTTGACACC
ACCATCGACCGGAAGAGGTACACCAGCACCAAAGAGGTGCTGGACGCCACCCTGATCCACCAGAGCATCA
CCGGCCTGTACGAGACACGAATCGATTTGTCTCAGCTGGGAGGCGACGCCGCAAAAAGGCCGGCGGCCAC
GAAAAAGGCCGGCCAGGCAAAAAAGAAAAAGGCAGGCTCAGGCGAGGGCAGAGGAAGTCTGCTAACATGC
GGTGACGTCGAGGAGAATCCTGGCCCAAGCGCTATGGCCAAGCCTTTGTCTCAAGAAGAATCCACCCTCA
TTGAAAGAGCAACGGCTACAATCAACAGCATCCCCATCTCTGAAGACTACAGCGTCGCCAGCGCAGCTCT
CTCTAGCGACGGCCGCATCTTCACTGGTGTCAATGTATATCATTTTACTGGGGGACCTTGTGCAGAACTC
GTGGTGCTGGGCACTGCTGCTGCTGCGGCAGCTGGCAACCTGACTTGTATCGTCGCGATCGGAAATGAGA
ACAGGGGCATCTTGAGCCCCTGCGGACGGTGCCGACAGGTGCTTCTCGATCTGCATCCTGGGATCAAAGC
CATAGTGAAGGACAGTGATGGACAGCCGACGGCAGTTGGGATTCGTGAATTGCTGCCCTCTGGTTATGTG
TGGGAGGGCGCAACAAACTTCTCTCTGCTGAAACAAGCCGGAGATGTCGAAGAGAATCCTGGACCGACTA
GTATGGTGAGCGAGCTGATTAAGGAGAACATGCACATGAAGCTATACATGGAGGGCACCGTGAACAACCA
CCACTTCAAGTGCACATCCGAGGGCGAAGGCAAGCCCTACGAGGGCACCCAGACCATGAGAATCAAGGCG
GTCGAGGGCGGCCCTCTCCCCTTCGCCTTCGACATCCTGGCTACCAGCTTCATGTACGGCAGCAAAACCT
TCATCAACCACACCCAGGGCATCCCCGACTTCTTTAAGCAGTCCTTCCCCGAGGGCTTCACATGGGAGAG
AGTCACCACATACGAAGACGGGGGCGTGCTGACCGCTACCCAGGACACCAGCCTCCAGGACGGCTGCCTC
ATCTACAACGTCAAGATCAGAGGGGTGAACTTCCCATCCAACGGCCCTGTGATGCAGAAGAAAACACTCG
GCTGGGAGGCCTCCACCGAGACCCTGTACCCCGCTGACGGCGGCCTGGAAGGCAGAGCCGACATGGCCCT
GAAGCTCGTGGGCGGGGGCCACCTGATCTGCAACTTGAAGACCACATACAGATCCAAGAAACCCGCTAAG
AACCTCAAGATGCCCGGCGTCTACTATGTGGACAGAAGACTGGAAAGAATCAAGGAGGCCGACAAAGAGA
CCTACGTCGAGCAGCACGAGGTGGCTGTGGCCAGATACTGCGACCTCCCTAGCAAACTGGGGCACAGATG
ATAGACGCGTTAAGTCGACAATCAACCTCTGGATTACAAAATTTGTGAAAGATTGACTGGTATTCTTAAC
TATGTTGCTCCTTTTACGCTATGTGGATACGCTGCTTTAATGCCTTTGTATCATGCTATTGCTTCCCGTA
TGGCTTTCATTTTCTCCTCCTTGTATAAATCCTGGTTGCTGTCTCTTTATGAGGAGTTGTGGCCCGTTGT
CAGGCAACGTGGCGTGGTGTGCACTGTGTTTGCTGACGCAACCCCCACTGGTTGGGGCATTGCCACCACC
TGTCAGCTCCTTTCCGGGACTTTCGCTTTCCCCCTCCCTATTGCCACGGCGGAACTCATCGCCGCCTGCC
TTGCCCGCTGCTGGACAGGGGCTCGGCTGTTGGGCACTGACAATTCCGTGGTGTTGTCGGGGAAATCATC
GTCCTTTCCTTGGCTGCTCGCCTGTGTTGCCACCTGGATTCTGCGCGGGACGTCCTTCTGCTACGTCCCT
TCGGCCCTCAATCCAGCGGACCTTCCTTCCCGCGGCCTGCTGCCGGCTCTGCGGCCTCTTCCGCGTCTTC
GCCTTCGCCCTCAGACGAGTCGGATCTCCCTTTGGGCCGCCTCCCCGCGTCGACTTTAAGACCAATGACT
TACAAGGCAGCTGTAGATCTTAGCCACTTTTTAAAAGAAAAGGGGGGACTGGAAGGGCTAATTCACTCCC
AACGAAGACAAGATCTGCTTTTTGCTTGTACTGGGTCTCTCTGGTTAGACCAGATCTGAGCCTGGGAGCT
CTCTGGCTAACTAGGGAACCCACTGCTTAAGCCTCAATAAAGCTTGCCTTGAGTGCTTCAAGTAGTGTGT
GCCCGTCTGTTGTGTGACTCTGGTAACTAGAGATCCCTCAGACCCTTTTAGTCAGTGTGGAAAATCTCTA
GCAGTACGTATAGTAGTTCATGTCATCTTATTATTCAGTATTTATAACTTGCAAAGAAATGAATATCAGA
GAGTGAGAGGAACTTGTTTATTGCAGCTTATAATGGTTACAAATAAAGCAATAGCATCACAAATTTCACA
AATAAAGCATTTTTTTCACTGCATTCTAGTTGTGGTTTGTCCAAACTCATCAATGTATCTTATCATGTCT
GGCTCTAGCTATCCCGCCCCTAACTCCGCCCATCCCGCCCCTAACTCCGCCCAGTTCCGCCCATTCTCCG
CCCCATGGCTGACTAATTTTTTTTATTTATGCAGAGGCCGAGGCCGCCTCGGCCTCTGAGCTATTCCAGA
AGTAGTGAGGAGGCTTTTTTGGAGGCCTAGGGACGTACCCAATTCGCCCTATAGTGAGTCGTATTACGCG
CGCTCACTGGCCGTCGTTTTACAACGTCGTGACTGGGAAAACCCTGGCGTTACCCAACTTAATCGCCTTG
CAGCACATCCCCCTTTCGCCAGCTGGCGTAATAGCGAAGAGGCCCGCACCGATCGCCCTTCCCAACAGTT
GCGCAGCCTGAATGGCGAATGGG
[124 nt withheld, positions 10734-10857]
C
[91 nt withheld, positions 10859-10949]
A
[49 nt withheld, positions 10951-10999]
CCTTTGACGTTGGAGTCCACGTTCTTT
[37 nt withheld, positions 11027-11063]
ACCCTATCTCGGTCTATTCTTTTGATTTATAAGGGATTTTGCCGATTTCGGCCTATTGGTTAAAAAATGA
GCTGATTTAACAAAAATTTAACGCGAATTTTAACAAAATATTAACGCTTACAATTTAGGTGGCACTTTTC
GGGGAAATGTGCGCGGAACCCCTATTTGTTTATTTTTCTAAATACATTCAAATATGTATCCGCTCATGAG
ACAATAACCCTGATAAATGCTTCAATAATATTGAAAAAGGAAGAGTATGAGTATTCAACATTTCCGTGTC
GCCCTTATTCCCTTTTTTGCGGCATTTTGCCTTCCTGTTTTTGCTCACCCAGAAACGCTGGTGAAAGTAA
AAGATGCTGAAGATCAGTTGGGTGCACGAGTGGGTTACATCGAACTGGATCTCAACAGCGGTAAGATCCT
TGAGAGTTTTCGCCCCGAAGAACGTTTTCCAATGATGAGCACTTTTAAAGTTCTGCTATGTGGCGCGGTA
TTATCCCGTATTGACGCCGGGCAAGAGCAACTCGGTCGCCGCATACACTATTCTCAGAATGACTTGGTTG
AGTACTCACCAGTCACAGAAAAGCATCTTACGGATGGCATGACAGTAAGAGAATTATGCAGTGCTGCCAT
AACCATGAGTGATAACACTGCGGCCAACTTACTTCTGACAACGATCGGAGGACCGAAGGAGCTAACCGCT
TTTTTGCACAACATGGGGGATCATGTAACTCGCCTTGATCGTTGGGAACCGGAGCTGAATGAAGCCATAC
CAAACGACGAGCGTGACACCACGATGCCTGTAGCAATGGCAACAACGTTGCGCAAACTATTAACTGGCGA
ACTACTTACTCTAGCTTCCCGGCAACAATTAATAGACTGGATGGAGGCGGATAAAGTTGCAGGACCACTT
CTGCGCTCGGCCCTTCCGGCTGGCTGGTTTATTGCTGATAAATCTGGAGCCGGTGAGCGTGGGTCTCGCG
GTATCATTGCAGCACTGGGGCCAGATGGTAAGCCCTCCCGTATCGTAGTTATCTACACGACGGGGAGTCA
GGCAACTATGGATGAACGAAATAGACAGATCGCTGAGATAGGTGCCTCACTGATTAAGCATTGGTAACTG
TCAGACCAAGTTTACTCATATATACTTTAGATTGATTTAAAACTTCATTTTTAATTTAAAAGGATCTAGG
TGAAGATCCTTTTTGATAATCTCATGACCAAAATCCCTTAACGTGAGTTTTCGTTCCACTGAGCGTCAGA
CCCCGTAGAAAAGATCAAAGGATCTTCTTGAGATCCTTTTTTTCTGCGCGTAATCTGCTGCTTGCAAACA
AAAAAACCACCGCTACCAGCGGTGGTTTGTTTGCCGGATCAAGAGCTACCAACTCTTTTTCCGAAGGTAA
CTGGCTTCAGCAGAGCGCAGATACCAAATACTGTTCTTCTAGTGTAGCCGTAGTTAGGCCACCACTTCAA
GAACTCTGTAGCACCGCCTACATACCTCGCTCTGCTAATCCTGTTACCAGTGGCTGCTGCCAGTGGCGAT
AAGTCGTGTCTTACCGGGTTGGACTCAAGACGATAGTTACCGGATAAGGCGCAGCGGTCGGGCTGAACGG
GGGGTTCGTGCACACAGCCCAGCTTGGAGCGAACGACCTACACCGAACTGAGATACCTACAGCGTGAGCT
ATGAGAAAGCGCCACGCTTCCCGAAGGGAGAAAGGCGGACAGGTATCCGGTAAG
